Addgene plasmid #246049: AcrVA1_AsLOV2-S103ΔELS
Purpose: Expression of AcrVA1-AsLOV2 hybrid in mammalian cells; insertion before S103 with deletion of surrounding amino acids ELS; enables optogenetic control of MbCas12a
Depositing lab: Dominik Niopek. Depositing organization: Universitaet Heidelberg. Publication: A versatile anti-CRISPR platform for opto- and chemogenetic control of CRISPR-Cas9 and Cas12 across a wide range of orthologs. Brenker L, Aschenbrenner S, Bubeck F, Staykov K, Gebhardt C, Wolf B, Jendrusch M, Kroll AS, Becker J, Ambiel I, Fackler OT, Grimm D, Mathony J, Niopek D. Nucleic Acids Res. 2025 Jul 19;53(14):gkaf752. doi: 10.1093/nar/gkaf752. PubMed 40794863.
Backbone
  Vector backbone: pcDNA3.1
  Vector type: Mammalian Expression, CRISPR, Synthetic Biology
Growth in bacteria
  Bacterial resistance: Ampicillin, 100 μg/mL
  Growth temperature: 37°C
  Growth strain: DH5alpha
  Copy number: High Copy
Gene/Insert
  Gene/Insert name: AcrVA1_AsLOV2-S103ΔELS
  Species: Synthetic
  Mutation: ΔELS
  Cloning method: Golden Gate
Terms and licenses: Academic/Nonprofit Terms; Industry Terms: Not Available to Industry
How to cite: AcrVA1_AsLOV2-S103ΔELS was a gift from Dominik Niopek (Addgene plasmid # 246049 ; http://n2t.net/addgene:246049 ; RRID:Addgene_246049)
