[The description below was written by a language model from this plasmid's Addgene catalogue record and pLannotate feature annotations shown in this document.]
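Description:
AcrVA1_AsLOV2-S103ΔELS is a 6.3 kb mammalian expression plasmid built on the pcDNA3.1 backbone that encodes a synthetic, light-switchable anti-CRISPR protein. It is maintained in E. coli through a high-copy ColE1/pUC-type origin with ampicillin selection (AmpR under its own bla promoter), and it also carries an f1 origin for single-stranded DNA production. As in the parent vector, an SV40 early promoter drives a NeoR/KanR cassette terminated by an SV40 poly(A) signal, which would permit G418 selection of transfected mammalian cells. Small fragments annotated as bom, lacI, ble and an HIV-1 LTR appear to be backbone remnants or short similarity matches rather than functional elements.

The payload sits between the CMV immediate-early enhancer/promoter and the bGH polyadenylation signal, with a T7 promoter just upstream of the coding region. According to the catalogue entry, the insert is a hybrid in which the AsLOV2 photosensory domain is inserted into the Cas12a inhibitor AcrVA1 before residue S103, with the surrounding amino acids ELS deleted, and it was assembled by Golden Gate cloning. The automated annotation does not label AcrVA1 or AsLOV2. Instead it marks a stretch in the middle of the insert region as miniSOG, a LOV-domain-derived flavoprotein, and this most likely reflects sequence similarity to the inserted LOV2 domain rather than a separate reporter.

LOV2 domains undergo a conformational change under blue light, and embedding one in AcrVA1 is intended to couple inhibitor activity to illumination. The stated use is optogenetic control of MbCas12a in mammalian cells. The record does not describe any epitope tags or localisation signals.
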