Features (pLannotate 1.2.2; 20 found; start..end, strand, type, name):
     17..69      -  misc_feature   bom (fragment): basis of mobility region from pBR322
    224..603     +  enhancer       CMV enhancer: human cytomegalovirus immediate early enhancer
    604..807     +  promoter       CMV promoter: human cytomegalovirus (CMV) immediate early promoter
    803..836     +  LTR            5' LTR (truncated) (fragment): truncated 5' long terminal repeat (LTR) from HIV-1
    852..870     +  promoter       T7 promoter: promoter for bacteriophage T7 RNA polymerase
   1220..1537    +  CDS            miniSOG: miniSOG is a basic (constitutively fluorescent) cyan fluorescent protein published in 2011, derived from Arabidopsis thaliana. It requires the cofactor flavin for fluorescence.
   1929..2153    +  polyA_signal   bGH poly(A) signal: bovine growth hormone polyadenylation signal
   2157..2178    +  promoter       SV40 promoter (fragment): SV40 enhancer and early promoter
   2199..2627    +  rep_origin     f1 ori (sequence partly withheld): f1 bacteriophage origin of replication; arrow indicates direction of (+) strand synthesis
   2641..2970    +  promoter       SV40 promoter: SV40 enhancer and early promoter
   3037..3831    +  CDS            NeoR/KanR: aminoglycoside phosphotransferase from Tn5; aph(3')-II (or nptII); confers resistance to neomycin, kanamycin, and G418 (Geneticin®)
   3852..4010    +  CDS            ble (fragment): BLE_KLEPN - Experimental evidence at protein level: Swiss-Prot protein existence level 1. Binding protein with a strong affinity to the bleomycin family of antibiotics. Binds to CL990; an antimitotic-antibiotic compound. From Klebsiella pneumoniae.
   4005..4126    +  polyA_signal   SV40 poly(A) signal: SV40 polyadenylation signal
   4199..4215    -  protein_bind   lac operator: The lac repressor binds to the lac operator to inhibit transcription in E. coli. This inhibition can be relieved by adding lactose or isopropyl-β-D-thiogalactopyranoside (IPTG). lac repressor encoded by lacI
   4223..4253    -  promoter       lac promoter: promoter for the E. coli lac operon
   4268..4289    -  protein_bind   CAP binding site: CAP binding activates transcription in the presence of cAMP. E. coli catabolite activator protein
   4302..4394    -  CDS            lacI (fragment): lac repressor; lacI; The lac repressor binds to the lac operator to inhibit transcription in E. coli. This inhibition can be relieved by adding lactose or isopropyl-β-D-thiogalactopyranoside (IPTG).
   4577..5165    -  rep_origin     ori: high-copy-number ColE1/pMB1/pBR322/pUC origin of replication
   5336..6196    -  CDS            AmpR: β-lactamase; bla; confers resistance to ampicillin, carbenicillin, and related antibiotics
   6197..6301    -  promoter       AmpR promoter: bla
>Addgene plasmid #246049 | AcrVA1_AsLOV2-S103ΔELS | addgene full sequence | sequence record 495345 | Addgene NGS Result
AGATCTCCCGATCCCCTATGGTGCACTCTCAGTACAATCTGCTCTGATGCCGCATAGTTAAGCCAGTATC
TGCTCCCTGCTTGTGTGTTGGAGGTCGCTGAGTAGTGCGCGAGCAAAATTTAAGCTACAACAAGGCAAGG
CTTGACCGACAATTGCATGAAGAATCTGCTTAGGGTTAGGCGTTTTGCGCTGCTTCGCGATGTACGGGCC
AGATATACGCGTTGACATTGATTATTGACTAGTTATTAATAGTAATCAATTACGGGGTCATTAGTTCATA
GCCCATATATGGAGTTCCGCGTTACATAACTTACGGTAAATGGCCCGCCTGGCTGACCGCCCAACGACCC
CCGCCCATTGACGTCAATAATGACGTATGTTCCCATAGTAACGCCAATAGGGACTTTCCATTGACGTCAA
TGGGTGGAGTATTTACGGTAAACTGCCCACTTGGCAGTACATCAAGTGTATCATATGCCAAGTACGCCCC
CTATTGACGTCAATGACGGTAAATGGCCCGCCTGGCATTATGCCCAGTACATGACCTTATGGGACTTTCC
TACTTGGCAGTACATCTACGTATTAGTCATCGCTATTACCATGGTGATGCGGTTTTGGCAGTACATCAAT
GGGCGTGGATAGCGGTTTGACTCACGGGGATTTCCAAGTCTCCACCCCATTGACGTCAATGGGAGTTTGT
TTTGGCACCAAAATCAACGGGACTTTCCAAAATGTCGTAACAACTCCGCCCCATTGACGCAAATGGGCGG
TAGGCGTGTACGGTGGGAGGTCTATATAAGCAGAGCTCTCTGGCTAACTAGAGAACCCACTGCTTACTGG
CTTATCGAAATTAATACGACTCACTATAGGGAGACCCAAGCTGGCTAGCATGTATGAAGCTAAAGAGCGC
TATGCCAAGAAGAAGATGCAGGAGAATACTAAGATTGACACCTTGACAGATGAACAGCATGATGCTCTTG
CACAGCTTTGCGCTTTCAGACATAAGTTCCATAGCAACAAGGACAGTCTGTTCCTGTCTGAGTCTGCTTT
CAGCGGGGAATTCTCCTTCGAAATGCAGTCAGACGAAAATAGCAAACTGAGGGAGGTGGGATTGCCAACA
ATAGAATGGAGCTTCTATGACAACTCCCACATTCCCGACGACTCTTTCCGAGAGTGGTTTAACTTTGCTA
ATTACAGCCTTGCTACAACTTTGGAGCGGATTGAGAAGAATTTCGTCATAACTGATCCCAGGTTGCCTGA
TAATCCTATAATATTCGCCTCCGATAGTTTTCTTCAACTTACGGAGTACTCCAGAGAGGAGATACTGGGA
AGGAATTGCAGATTCCTCCAAGGTCCAGAAACTGATAGAGCTACTGTGAGGAAGATACGGGATGCCATTG
ACAATCAAACTGAAGTGACAGTGCAACTTATCAATTACACCAAGTCAGGGAAAAAATTCTGGAACCTGTT
CCATTTGCAACCCATGAGGGACCAAAAGGGCGATGTGCAATATTTCATAGGCGTTCAACTTGATGGTACT
GAACACGTCAGAGATGCGGCGGAGCGAGAAGGAGTGATGCTGATTAAGAAAACAGCAGAGAATATCGACG
AAGCGGCGAAAGAGCTGGAAACCATCCAAGAGCAGGGACTGGAGCTCGATCTGGACGACGATGAAACGTA
CGAACTCGTATACGACGAATTGTATACTGAGGCCATGGGAGAATATGAAGAGCTAAACCAAGACATTGAG
AAGTATCTGAGGCGTATTGACGAAGAGCACGGCACTCAGTATTGTCCGACAGGGTTTGCGAGGCTTCGGT
GACTCGAGCGGCCGCCACTGTGCTGGATATCTGCAGAATTCCACCACACTGGACTAGTGGATCCGAGCTC
GGTACCAAGCTTAAGTTTAAACCGCTGATCAGCCTCGACTGTGCCTTCTAGTTGCCAGCCATCTGTTGTT
TGCCCCTCCCCCGTGCCTTCCTTGACCCTGGAAGGTGCCACTCCCACTGTCCTTTCCTAATAAAATGAGG
AAATTGCATCGCATTGTCTGAGTAGGTGTCATTCTATTCTGGGGGGTGGGGTGGGGCAGGACAGCAAGGG
GGAGGATTGGGAAGACAATAGCAGGCATGCTGGGGATGCGGTGGGCTCTATGGCTTCTGAGGCGGAAAGA
ACCAGCTGGGGCTCTAGGGGGTATCCCC
[124 nt withheld, positions 2199-2322]
C
[91 nt withheld, positions 2324-2414]
A
[49 nt withheld, positions 2416-2464]
CCTTTGACGTTGGAGTCCACGTTCTTT
[37 nt withheld, positions 2492-2528]
ACCCTATCTCGGTCTATTCTTTTGATTTATAAGGGATTTTGCCGATTTCGGCCTATTGGTTAAAAAATGA
GCTGATTTAACAAAAATTTAACGCGAATTAATTCTGTGGAATGTGTGTCAGTTAGGGTGTGGAAAGTCCC
CAGGCTCCCCAGCAGGCAGAAGTATGCAAAGCATGCATCTCAATTAGTCAGCAACCAGGTGTGGAAAGTC
CCCAGGCTCCCCAGCAGGCAGAAGTATGCAAAGCATGCATCTCAATTAGTCAGCAACCATAGTCCCGCCC
CTAACTCCGCCCATCCCGCCCCTAACTCCGCCCAGTTCCGCCCATTCTCCGCCCCATGGCTGACTAATTT
TTTTTATTTATGCAGAGGCCGAGGCCGCCTCTGCCTCTGAGCTATTCCAGAAGTAGTGAGGAGGCTTTTT
TGGAGGCCTAGGCTTTTGCAAAAAGCTCCCGGGAGCTTGTATATCCATTTTCGGATCTGATCAAGAGACA
GGATGAGGATCGTTTCGCATGATTGAACAAGATGGATTGCACGCAGGTTCTCCGGCCGCTTGGGTGGAGA
GGCTATTCGGCTATGACTGGGCACAACAGACAATCGGCTGCTCTGATGCCGCCGTGTTCCGGCTGTCAGC
GCAGGGGCGCCCGGTTCTTTTTGTCAAGACCGACCTGTCCGGTGCCCTGAATGAACTGCAGGACGAGGCA
GCGCGGCTATCGTGACTGGCCACGACGGGCGTTCCTTGCGCAGCTGTGCTCGACGTTGTCACTGAAGCGG
GAAGGGACTGGCTGCTATTGGGCGAAGTGCCGGGGCAGGATCTCCTGTCATCTCACCTTGCTCCTGCCGA
GAAAGTATCCATCATGGCTGATGCAATGCGGCGGCTGCATACGCTTGATCCGGCTACCTGCCCATTCGAC
CACCAAGCGAAACATCGCATCGAGCGAGCACGTACTCGGATGGAAGCCGGTCTTGTCGATCAGGATGATC
TGGACGAAGAGCATCAGGGGCTCGCGCCAGCCGAACTGTTCGCCAGGCTCAAGGCGCGCATGCCCGACGG
CGAGGATCTCGTCGTGACCCATGGCGATGCCTGCTTGCCGAATATCATGGTGGAAAATGGCCGCTTTTCT
GGATTCATCGACTGTGGCCGGCTGGGTGTGGCGGACCGCTATCAGGACATAGCGTTGGCTACCCGTGATA
TTGCTGAAGAGCTTGGCGGCGAATGGGCTGACCGCTTCCTCGTGCTTTACGGTATCGCCGCTCCCGATTC
GCAGCGCATCGCCTTCTATCGCCTTCTTGACGAGTTCTTCTGAGCGGGACTCTGGGGTTCGAAATGACCG
ACCAAGCGACGCCCAACCTGCCATCACGAGATTTCGATTCCACCGCCGCCTTCTATGAAAGGTTGGGCTT
CGGAATCGTTTTCCGGGACGCCGGCTGGATGATCCTCCAGCGCGGGGATCTCATGCTGGAGTTCTTCGCC
CACCCCAACTTGTTTATTGCAGCTTATAATGGTTACAAATAAAGCAATAGCATCACAAATTTCACAAATA
AAGCATTTTTTTCACTGCATTCTAGTTGTGGTTTGTCCAAACTCATCAATGTATCTTATCATGTCTGTAT
ACCGTCGACCTCTAGCTAGAGCTTGGCGTAATCATGGTCATAGCTGTTTCCTGTGTGAAATTGTTATCCG
CTCACAATTCCACACAACATGCGAGCCGGAAGCATAAAGTGTAAAGCCTGGGGTGCCTAATGAGTGAGCT
AACTCACATTAATTGCGTTGCGCTCACTGCCCGCTTTCCAGTCGGGAAACCTGTCGTGCCAGCTGCATTA
ATGAATCGGCCAACGCGCGGGGAGAGGCGGTTTGCGTATTGGGCGCTCTTCCGCTTCCTCGCTCACTGAC
TCGCTGCGCTCGGTCGTTCGGCTGCGGCGAGCGGTATCAGCTCACTCAAAGGCGGTAATACGGTTATCCA
CAGAATCAGGGGATAACGCAGGAAAGAACATGTGAGCAAAAGGCCAGCAAAAGGCCAGGAACCGTAAAAA
GGCCGCGTTGCTGGCGTTTTTCCATAGGCTCCGCCCCCCTGACGAGCATCACAAAAATCGACGCTCAAGT
CAGAGGTGGCGAAACCCGACAGGACTATAAAGATACCAGGCGTTTCCCCCTGGAAGCTCCCTCGTGCGCT
CTCCTGTTCCGACCCTGCCGCTTACCGGATACCTGTCCGCCTTTCTCCCTTCGGGAAGCGTGGCGCTTTC
TCATAGCTCACGCTGTAGGTATCTCAGTTCGGTGTAGGTCGTTCGCTCCAAGCTGGGCTGTGTGCACGAA
CCCCCCGTTCAGCCCGACCGCTGCGCCTTATCCGGTAACTATCGTCTTGAGTCCAACCCGGTAAGACACG
ACTTATCGCCACTGGCAGCAGCCACTGGTAACAGGATTAGCAGAGCGAGGTATGTAGGCGGTGCTACAGA
GTTCTTGAAGTGGTGGCCTAACTACGGCTACACTAGAAGAACAGTATTTGGTATCTGCGCTCTGCTGAAG
CCAGTTACCTTCGGAAAAAGAGTTGGTAGCTCTTGATCCGGCAAACAAACCACCGCTGGTAGCGGTGGTT
TTTTTGTTTGCAAGCAGCAGATTACGCGCAGAAAAAAAGGATCTCAAGAAGATCCTTTGATCTTTTCTAC
GGGGTCTGACGCTCAGTGGAACGAAAACTCACGTTAAGGGATTTTGGTCATGAGATTATCAAAAAGGATC
TTCACCTAGATCCTTTTAAATTAAAAATGAAGTTTTAAATCAATCTAAAGTATATATGAGTAAACTTGGT
CTGACAGTTACCAATGCTTAATCAGTGAGGCACCTATCTCAGCGATCTGTCTATTTCGTTCATCCATAGT
TGCCTGACTCCCCGTCGTGTAGATAACTACGATACGGGAGGGCTTACCATCTGGCCCCAGTGCTGCAATG
ATACCGCGAGACCCACGCTCACCGGCTCCAGATTTATCAGCAATAAACCAGCCAGCCGGAAGGGCCGAGC
GCAGAAGTGGTCCTGCAACTTTATCCGCCTCCATCCAGTCTATTAATTGTTGCCGGGAAGCTAGAGTAAG
TAGTTCGCCAGTTAATAGTTTGCGCAACGTTGTTGCCATTGCTACAGGCATCGTGGTGTCACGCTCGTCG
TTTGGTATGGCTTCATTCAGCTCCGGTTCCCAACGATCAAGGCGAGTTACATGATCCCCCATGTTGTGCA
AAAAAGCGGTTAGCTCCTTCGGTCCTCCGATCGTTGTCAGAAGTAAGTTGGCCGCAGTGTTATCACTCAT
GGTTATGGCAGCACTGCATAATTCTCTTACTGTCATGCCATCCGTAAGATGCTTTTCTGTGACTGGTGAG
TACTCAACCAAGTCATTCTGAGAATAGTGTATGCGGCGACCGAGTTGCTCTTGCCCGGCGTCAATACGGG
ATAATACCGCGCCACATAGCAGAACTTTAAAAGTGCTCATCATTGGAAAACGTTCTTCGGGGCGAAAACT
CTCAAGGATCTTACCGCTGTTGAGATCCAGTTCGATGTAACCCACTCGTGCACCCAACTGATCTTCAGCA
TCTTTTACTTTCACCAGCGTTTCTGGGTGAGCAAAAACAGGAAGGCAAAATGCCGCAAAAAAGGGAATAA
GGGCGACACGGAAATGTTGAATACTCATACTCTTCCTTTTTCAATATTATTGAAGCATTTATCAGGGTTA
TTGTCTCATGAGCGGATACATATTTGAATGTATTTAGAAAAATAAACAAATAGGGGTTCCGCGCACATTT
CCCCGAAAAGTGCCACCTGACGTCGACGGATCGGG
